Addgene plasmid #52125: pcdna3 T7 Jip1b(282-470)
Purpose: a mammalian scaffold protein that mediates the activation of a MAP kinase signaling pathway.
Depositing lab: Roger Davis. Depositing organization: University of Massachusetts, Worcester. Publication: A mammalian scaffold complex that selectively mediates MAP kinase activation. Whitmarsh AJ, Cavanagh J, Tournier C, Yasuda J, Davis RJ. Science. 1998 Sep 11;281(5383):1671-4. 10.1126/science.281.5383.1671 PubMed 9733513.
Backbone
  Vector backbone: pcDNA3
  Backbone manufacturer: invitrogen
  Backbone size w/o insert (bp): 5446
  Vector type: Mammalian Expression
Growth in bacteria
  Bacterial resistance: Ampicillin, 100 μg/mL
  Growth temperature: 37°C
  Growth strain: DH5alpha
  Copy number: High Copy
Gene/Insert
  Gene/Insert name: JNK interacting protein-1b (JIP-1b)(282-470)
  Species: M. musculus (mouse)
  Insert size (bp): 622
  Mutation: deleted amino acid 1-281 and 471-707
  GenBank ID: AF054611.1
  Entrez Gene: Mapk8ip1 (a.k.a. IB1, JIP-1, Jip1, Prkm8ip, Skip, mjip-2a)
  Tag / fusion protein: T7 (N terminal on backbone)
  Cloning method: Restriction Enzyme; 5′ cloning site Hind III (not destroyed); 3′ cloning site Not1 (not destroyed)
  Sequencing primers: 5′ T7; 3′ Sp6
Terms and licenses: Academic/Nonprofit Terms; Industry Terms: Not Available to Industry
How to cite: pcdna3 T7 Jip1b(282-470) was a gift from Roger Davis (Addgene plasmid # 52125 ; http://n2t.net/addgene:52125 ; RRID:Addgene_52125)
