[The description below was written by a language model from this plasmid's Addgene catalogue record.]
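Description:
pcdna3 T7 Jip1b(282-470) is a mammalian expression plasmid built on the commercial pcDNA3 backbone (about 5.4 kb without insert). It is maintained as a high-copy plasmid in E. coli under ampicillin selection. No feature table accompanies the record, so the regulatory elements are not individually listed. pcDNA3 is generally known as a vector that drives inserts from the CMV immediate-early promoter, terminates with a bovine growth hormone polyadenylation signal, and carries a neomycin resistance cassette for G418 selection in mammalian cells. The T7 and SP6 sequencing primers listed in the record fit the phage promoter sites that flank the pcDNA3 polylinker.

The payload is a roughly 620 bp fragment of mouse JNK interacting protein-1b (JIP-1b, gene Mapk8ip1, also called IB1), cloned between HindIII and NotI sites that both remain intact. It encodes only residues 282 to 470 of the 707-residue protein, with amino acids 1-281 and 471-707 deleted. The fragment is fused at its N terminus to a T7 epitope tag supplied by the modified backbone, which allows the truncated protein to be detected or immunoprecipitated with anti-T7 antibodies.

JIP-1 is described in the record as a mammalian scaffold protein that mediates activation of a MAP kinase signaling pathway. A tagged internal fragment of this kind is typically one member of a deletion series, expressed by transfection in cultured mammalian cells to map which regions of the scaffold bind particular pathway components. The record does not say which interactions this specific fragment retains or loses.
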