>Addgene plasmid #52125 | pcdna3 T7 Jip1b(282-470) | depositor partial sequence | sequence record 81279 | T7 and Sp6
GGTCAAATGGGTGAGAGTATTTACCGGTAAACTGACCAATTTGGCAGTACATCAAGGTGTACATATTCCC
AAGTACGCCCCCTATTGACGTCAATGACGGTAAATGGCCCGGCCTGGCATTATGCCCAGTACATGACCTT
ATGGGACTTTCCTACTTGGCAGTACATCTACGTATTAGTCATCGCTATTACCATGGTGATGCAGTTTTGG
CAGTACATCAATGGGCGTGGATAGCGGTTTGACTCACGGGGATTTCCAAGTCTCCACCCCATTGACGTCA
ATGGGAGTTTGTTTTGGCACCAAAATCAACGGGACTTTCCAAAATGTCGTAACAACTCCGCCCCATTGAC
GCAAATGGGCGGTAGGCGTGTACGGTGGGAGGTCTATATAAGCAGAGCTCTCTGGCTAACTAGAGAACCC
ACTGCTTACTGGCTTATCGAAATTAATACGACTCACTATAGGGAGACCCAAGCTTATGGCTAGCATGACT
GGTGGACAGCAAATGGGTGGATCTGGAGGAGTGCAGAGGCCCCCAGACCCTGCAGAACCCACCTCCACCT
TCATGCCACCCACGGAGAGCCGGATGTCAGTTAGCTCGGATCCAGACCCTGCCGCTTACTCTGTAACTGC
GGGGCGGCCACACCCCTCCATCAGTGAAGAGGATGAGGGCTTCGACTGCCTGTCATCCCCAGAGCGAGCT
GAGCCACCAGGTGGAGGGTGGCGGGGAAGCCTCGGGGAGCCACCACCGCCTCCACGGGCCTCACTGAGCT
CGGACACCAGCGCACTGTCCTACGACTCGGTCAAGTACACACTGGTGGTGGATGAACATGCCCAGCTTGA
GTTGGTGAGCCTGCGGCCGTGCTTTGGAGATTACAGTGACGAAAGCGACTCTGCCACTGTCTATGACAAC
TGTGCCTCTGCCTCCTCGCCCTACGAGTCAGCCATTGGTGAGGAGTATGAGGAGGCCCCTCAGCCCCGGC
CTCCCACCTGCCTCTCAGAGGACTCCACCCCGGATGAGCCTGATGTCCACTTCTCTAAGAAGTTTCTGAA
TGTCTTCATGAGTGGCCGCTCTCGTTCCTCCAGTGCTTAGGCGGCCGCTCGAGCATGCATCTAGAGGGCC
CTATTCTATAGTGTCACCTAAATGCTAGAGCTCGCTGATCAGCCTCGACTGTGCCTTCTAGTTGCCAGCC
ATCTGTTGTTTGCACCTCCCCCGTGCCTTCCTTGACCCTGGAAGGTGCCACTCCCACTGTCCTTTCCTAA
TAAAATGAGGAAATTGCATCGCATTGTCTGAGTAGGTGTCATTCTATTCTGGGGGGGTGGGGTGGGGCAG
GACAGCAAGGGGGGAGGACTGCGAAGACAATAGCATGCATGCTAGGGCACGCGGTGAGCTCTATGGCTCT
CTGAGGCGCATAGAATCAACTTGGACTTCT
