>Addgene plasmid #52125 | pcdna3 T7 Jip1b(282-470) | addgene partial sequence | sequence record 82978 | BGH-rev 5'-TAGAAGGCACAGTCGAGG-3'
TATAGAATAGGGCCCTCTAGATGCATGCTCGAGCGGCCGCCTAAGCACTGGAGGAACGAGAGCGGCCACT
CATGAAGACATTCAGAAACTTCTTAGAGAAGTGGACATCAGGCTCATCCGGGGTGGAGTCCTCTGAGAGG
CAGGTGGGAGGCCGGGGCTGAGGGGCCTCCTCATACTCCTCACCAATGGCTGACTCGTAGGGCGAGGAGG
CAGAGGCACAGTTGTCATAGACAGTGGCAGAGTCGCTTTCGTCACTGTAATCTCCAAAGCACGGCCGCAG
GCTCACCAACTCAAGCTGGGCATGTTCATCCACCACCAGTGTGTACTTGACCGAGTCGTAGGACAGTGCG
CTGGTGTCCGAGCTCAGTGAGGCCCGTGGAGGCGGTGGTGGCTCCCCGAGGCTTCCCCGCCACCCTCCAC
CTGGTGGCTCAGCTCGCTCTGGGGATGACAGGCAGTCGAAGCCCTCATCCTCTTCACTGATGGAGGGGTG
TGGCCGCCCCGCAGTTACAGAGTAAGCGGCAGGGTCTGGATCCGAGCTAACTGACATCCGGCTCTCCGTG
GGTGGCATGAAGGTGGAGGTGGGTTCTGCAGGGTCTGGGGGCCTCTGCACTCCTCCAGATCCACCCATTT
GCTGTCCACCAGTCATGCTAGCCATAAGCTTGGGTCTCCCTATAGTGAGTCGTATTAATTTCGATAAGCC
AGTAAGCAGTGGGTTCTCTAGTTAGCCAGAGAGCTCTGCTTATATAGACCTCCCACCGTACACGCCTACC
GCCCATTTGCGTCAATGGGGCGGAGTTGTTACGACATTTTGGAAAGTCCCGTTGATTTTGGTGCCAAAAC
AAACTCCCATTGACGTCAATGGGGTGGAGACTTGGAAATCCCCGTGAGTCAAACCGCTATCCACGCCCAT
TGATGTACTG
